>Addgene plasmid #46993 | BECLIN-HA WT | addgene partial sequence | sequence record 68220 | LNCX 5'-AGCTCGTTTAGTGAACCGTCAGATC-3'
TTTTGACCTCCATAGAAGACACCGGGACCGATCCAGCCTCCGCGGCCGGGAACGGTGCATTGGAACGGAC
CTGCAGGAATTGATCCGCGGGATCGTGAATTCGCATGTTCCAGATTACGCTGGGGGAGGCGAGGGGTCTA
AGGCGTCCAGCAGCACCATGCAGGTGAGCTTCGTGTGCCAGCGCTGTAGCCAGCCTCTGAAACTGGACAC
GAGCTTCAAGATCCTGGACCGGGTCACCATCCAGGAACTCACAGCTCCATTACTTACCACAGCCCAGGCG
AAACCAGGAGAGACCCAGGAGGAAGAGGCTAATAGCGGTGAAGAACCTTTCATTGAAACTCGCCAGGATG
GTGTCTCTCGAAGATTCATCCCCCCAGCCAGGATGATGTCTACAGAAAGTGCTAATAGCTTCACTCTGAT
CGGGGAGGCATCTGATGGTGGCACCATGGAGAACCTCAGCCGGAGACTCAAGGTCACTGGAGACCTGTTT
GACATCATGTCGGGCCAGACCGATGTGGATCACCCGCTGTGTGAGGAATGCACAGACACTCTTTTAGACC
AGCTGGACACTCAGCTCAATGTCACTGAGAATGAATGTCAGAACTACAAACGCTGTTTGGAGATCCTGGA
GCAGATGAATGAGGATGACAGTGAGCAGCTGCAGAGGGAGCTGAAGGAGCTGGCCTTGGAGGAGGAGAGG
CTGATCCAGGAGCTGGAAGATGTGGAAAAGAACCGCAAGGTGGTGGCAGAGAACCTGGAGAAGGTCCAGG
CTGAGGCGGAGAGATTGGACCAGGAGGAAGCTCAGTACCAGCGGGAGTATAGTGAGTTTAAAAGGCAGCA
GCTGGAGTTGGATGACGAACTCAAGAGTGTGGAGAACCAGGTGCGCTACGCCCAGATCCAGCTGGACAAG
CTCAAGAAGACCAATGTCTTCAATGCCACCTTCCATATCTGGCACAGCGGACAGTTTGGCACAATCATA
