[The description below was written by a language model from this plasmid's Addgene catalogue record.]
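Description:
BECLIN-HA WT is a retroviral mammalian expression plasmid built on the pQCXIH backbone (about 7.8 kb without insert), carrying wild-type mouse Becn1, also known as Beclin1 or Atg6. The protein is fused to an HA epitope tag, which the record lists as N-terminal and contributed by the backbone, allowing detection or immunoprecipitation with anti-HA antibodies. The plasmid is propagated in E. coli under ampicillin selection; its copy number is not recorded, and no feature table is provided, so the element-level layout cannot be confirmed from the record itself.

The promoter is not explicitly stated, but the listed 5′ sequencing primer is CMV-F, consistent with the general design of pQCXIH, a self-inactivating retroviral vector in which an internal CMV promoter drives a bicistronic transcript, with the gene of interest followed by an IRES and the hygromycin resistance gene. This arrangement links expression of the insert to the hygromycin marker listed in the record, so that selection of transduced or transfected cells enriches for those expressing HA-Beclin1. As a retroviral vector, it would be introduced into a packaging cell line to produce particles for stable delivery into target cells, though it can also be used for direct transfection.

The stated purpose is expression of Beclin1 in mammalian cells. The associated work concerns ULK1 phosphorylation of Beclin-1 and activation of the VPS34 lipid kinase during autophagy induction, and the "WT" designation suggests that this construct serves as the wild-type reference, presumably alongside mutant versions, although the record does not describe any such companions.
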