Addgene plasmid #46993: BECLIN-HA WT
Purpose: Expresses Beclin1 in mammalian cells
Depositing lab: Kunliang Guan. Depositing organization: University of California, San Diego (UCSD). Publication: ULK1 induces autophagy by phosphorylating Beclin-1 and activating VPS34 lipid kinase. Russell RC, Tian Y, Yuan H, Park HW, Chang YY, Kim J, Kim H, Neufeld TP, Dillin A, Guan KL. Nat Cell Biol. 2013 Jul;15(7):741-50. doi: 10.1038/ncb2757. Epub 2013 May 19. PubMed 23685627.
Backbone
  Vector backbone: pQCXIH
  Backbone manufacturer: Clontech
  Backbone size w/o insert (bp): 7780
  Vector type: Mammalian Expression, Retroviral
  Selectable markers: Hygromycin
Growth in bacteria
  Bacterial resistance: Ampicillin, 100 μg/mL
  Growth temperature: 37°C
  Growth strain: DH5alpha
  Copy number: Unknown
Gene/Insert
  Gene/Insert name: becn1 (alt name: Beclin1)
  Species: M. musculus (mouse)
  Entrez Gene: Becn1 (a.k.a. Atg6)
  Tag / fusion protein: HA (N terminal on backbone)
  Cloning method: Unknown
  Sequencing primers: 5′ CMV-F
Terms and licenses: Academic/Nonprofit Terms; Industry Terms: Not Available to Industry
How to cite: BECLIN-HA WT was a gift from Kunliang Guan (Addgene plasmid # 46993 ; http://n2t.net/addgene:46993 ; RRID:Addgene_46993)
